>Addgene plasmid #75679 | PAK3 gRNA (BRDN0001148181) | addgene full sequence | sequence record 184352 | Addgene Assembled Sequence
CCCGGGTGCAAAGATGGATAAAGTTTTAAACAGAGAGGAATCTTTGCAGCTAATGGACCTTCTAGGTCTT
GAAAGGAGTGGGAATTGGCTCCGGTGCCCGTCAGTGGGCAGAGCGCACATCGCCCACAGTCCCCGAGAAG
TTGGGGGGAGGGGTCGGCAATTGATCCGGTGCCTAGAGAAGGTGGCGCGGGGTAAACTGGGAAAGTGATG
TCGTGTACTGGCTCCGCCTTTTTCCCGAGGGTGGGGGAGAACCGTATATAAGTGCAGTAGTCGCCGTGAA
CGTTCTTTTTCGCAACGGGTTTGCCGCCAGAACACAGGTAAGTGCCGTGTGTGGTTCCCGCGGGCCTGGC
CTCTTTACGGGTTATGGCCCTTGCGTGCCTTGAATTACTTCCACCTGGCTGCAGTACGTGATTCTTGATC
CCGAGCTTCGGGTTGGAAGTGGGTGGGAGAGTTCGAGGCCTTGCGCTTAAGGAGCCCCTTCGCCTCGTGC
TTGAGTTGAGGCCTGGCCTGGGCGCTGGGGCCGCCGCGTGCGAATCTGGTGGCACCTTCGCGCCTGTCTC
GCTGCTTTCGATAAGTCTCTAGCCATTTAAAATTTTTGATGACCTGCTGCGACGCTTTTTTTCTGGCAAG
ATAGTCTTGTAAATGCGGGCCAAGATCTGCACACTGGTATTTCGGTTTTTGGGGCCGCGGGCGGCGACGG
GGCCCGTGCGTCCCAGCGCACATGTTCGGCGAGGCGGGGCCTGCGAGCGCGGCCACCGAGAATCGGACGG
GGGTAGTCTCAAGCTGGCCGGCCTGCTCTGGTGCCTGGCCTCGCGCCGCCGTGTATCGCCCCGCCCTGGG
CGGCAAGGCTGGCCCGGTCGGCACCAGTTGCGTGAGCGGAAAGATGGCCGCTTCCCGGCCCTGCTGCAGG
GAGCTCAAAATGGAGGACGCGGCGCTCGGGAGAGCGGGCGGGTGAGTCACCCACACAAAGGAAAAGGGCC
TTTCCGTCCTCAGCCGTCGCTTCATGTGACTCCACGGAGTACCGGGCGCCGTCCAGGCACCTCGATTAGT
TCTCGAGCTTTTGGAGTACGTCGTCTTTAGGTTGGGGGGAGGGGTTTTATGCGATGGAGTTTCCCCACAC
TGAGTGGGTGGAGACTGAAGTTAGGCCAGCTTGGCACTTGATGTAATTCTCCTTGGAATTTGCCCTTTTT
GAGTTTGGATCTTGGTTCATTCTCAAGCCTCAGACAGTGGTTCAAAGTTTTTTTCTTCCATTTCAGGTGT
CGTGACGTACGGCCACCATGACCGAGTACAAGCCCACGGTGCGCCTCGCCACCCGCGACGACGTCCCCAG
GGCCGTACGCACCCTCGCCGCCGCGTTCGCCGACTACCCCGCCACGCGCCACACCGTCGATCCGGACCGC
CACATCGAGCGGGTCACCGAGCTGCAAGAACTCTTCCTCACGCGCGTCGGGCTCGACATCGGCAAGGTGT
GGGTCGCGGACGACGGCGCCGCCGTGGCGGTCTGGACCACGCCGGAGAGCGTCGAAGCGGGGGCGGTGTT
CGCCGAGATCGGCCCGCGCATGGCCGAGTTGAGCGGTTCCCGGCTGGCCGCGCAGCAACAGATGGAAGGC
CTCCTGGCGCCGCACCGGCCCAAGGAGCCCGCGTGGTTCCTGGCCACCGTCGGAGTCTCGCCCGACCACC
AGGGCAAGGGTCTGGGCAGCGCCGTCGTGCTCCCCGGAGTGGAGGCGGCCGAGCGCGCCGGGGTGCCCGC
CTTCCTGGAGACCTCCGCGCCCCGCAACCTCCCCTTCTACGAGCGGCTCGGCTTCACCGTCACCGCCGAC
GTCGAGGTGCCCGAAGGACCGCGCACCTGGTGCATGACCCGCAAGCCCGGTGCCTGAACGCGTTAAGTCG
ACAATCAACCTCTGGATTACAAAATTTGTGAAAGATTGACTGGTATTCTTAACTATGTTGCTCCTTTTAC
GCTATGTGGATACGCTGCTTTAATGCCTTTGTATCATGCTATTGCTTCCCGTATGGCTTTCATTTTCTCC
TCCTTGTATAAATCCTGGTTGCTGTCTCTTTATGAGGAGTTGTGGCCCGTTGTCAGGCAACGTGGCGTGG
TGTGCACTGTGTTTGCTGACGCAACCCCCACTGGTTGGGGCATTGCCACCACCTGTCAGCTCCTTTCCGG
GACTTTCGCTTTCCCCCTCCCTATTGCCACGGCGGAACTCATCGCCGCCTGCCTTGCCCGCTGCTGGACA
GGGGCTCGGCTGTTGGGCACTGACAATTCCGTGGTGTTGTCGGGGAAATCATCGTCCTTTCCTTGGCTGC
TCGCCTGTGTTGCCACCTGGATTCTGCGCGGGACGTCCTTCTGCTACGTCCCTTCGGCCCTCAATCCAGC
GGACCTTCCTTCCCGCGGCCTGCTGCCGGCTCTGCGGCCTCTTCCGCGTCTTCGCCTTCGCCCTCAGACG
AGTCGGATCTCCCTTTGGGCCGCCTCCCCGCGTCGACTTTAAGACCAATGACTTACAAGGCAGCTGTAGA
TCTTAGCCACTTTTTAAAAGAAAAGGGGGGACTGGAAGGGCTAATTCACTCCCAACGAAGACAAGATCTG
CTTTTTGCTTGTACTGGGTCTCTCTGGTTAGACCAGATCTGAGCCTGGGAGCTCTCTGGCTAACTAGGGA
ACCCACTGCTTAAGCCTCAATAAAGCTTGCCTTGAGTGCTTCAAGTAGTGTGTGCCCGTCTGTTGTGTGA
CTCTGGTAACTAGAGATCCCTCAGACCCTTTTAGTCAGTGTGGAAAATCTCTAGCAGTACGTATAGTAGT
TCATGTCATCTTATTATTCAGTATTTATAACTTGCAAAGAAATGAATATCAGAGAGTGAGAGGAACTTGT
TTATTGCAGCTTATAATGGTTACAAATAAAGCAATAGCATCACAAATTTCACAAATAAAGCATTTTTTTC
ACTGCATTCTAGTTGTGGTTTGTCCAAACTCATCAATGTATCTTATCATGTCTGGCTCTAGCTATCCCGC
CCCTAACTCCGCCCATCCCGCCCCTAACTCCGCCCAGTTCCGCCCATTCTCCGCCCCATGGCTGACTAAT
TTTTTTTATTTATGCAGAGGCCGAGGCCGCCTCGGCCTCTGAGCTATTCCAGAAGTAGTGAGGAGGCTTT
TTTGGAGGCCTAGGGACGTACCCAATTCGCCCTATAGTGAGTCGTATTACGCGCGCTCACTGGCCGTCGT
TTTACAACGTCGTGACTGGGAAAACCCTGGCGTTACCCAACTTAATCGCCTTGCAGCACATCCCCCTTTC
GCCAGCTGGCGTAATAGCGAAGAGGCCCGCACCGATCGCCCTTCCCAACAGTTGCGCAGCCTGAATGGCG
AATGGG
[124 nt withheld, positions 3367-3490]
C
[91 nt withheld, positions 3492-3582]
A
[49 nt withheld, positions 3584-3632]
CCTTTGACGTTGGAGTCCACGTTCTTT
[37 nt withheld, positions 3660-3696]
ACCCTATCTCGGTCTATTCTTTTGATTTATAAGGGATTTTGCCGATTTCGGCCTATTGGTTAAAAAATGA
GCTGATTTAACAAAAATTTAACGCGAATTTTAACAAAATATTAACGCTTACAATTTAGGTGGCACTTTTC
GGGGAAATGTGCGCGGAACCCCTATTTGTTTATTTTTCTAAATACATTCAAATATGTATCCGCTCATGAG
ACAATAACCCTGATAAATGCTTCAATAATATTGAAAAAGGAAGAGTATGAGTATTCAACATTTCCGTGTC
GCCCTTATTCCCTTTTTTGCGGCATTTTGCCTTCCTGTTTTTGCTCACCCAGAAACGCTGGTGAAAGTAA
AAGATGCTGAAGATCAGTTGGGTGCACGAGTGGGTTACATCGAACTGGATCTCAACAGCGGTAAGATCCT
TGAGAGTTTTCGCCCCGAAGAACGTTTTCCAATGATGAGCACTTTTAAAGTTCTGCTATGTGGCGCGGTA
TTATCCCGTATTGACGCCGGGCAAGAGCAACTCGGTCGCCGCATACACTATTCTCAGAATGACTTGGTTG
AGTACTCACCAGTCACAGAAAAGCATCTTACGGATGGCATGACAGTAAGAGAATTATGCAGTGCTGCCAT
AACCATGAGTGATAACACTGCGGCCAACTTACTTCTGACAACGATCGGAGGACCGAAGGAGCTAACCGCT
TTTTTGCACAACATGGGGGATCATGTAACTCGCCTTGATCGTTGGGAACCGGAGCTGAATGAAGCCATAC
CAAACGACGAGCGTGACACCACGATGCCTGTAGCAATGGCAACAACGTTGCGCAAACTATTAACTGGCGA
ACTACTTACTCTAGCTTCCCGGCAACAATTAATAGACTGGATGGAGGCGGATAAAGTTGCAGGACCACTT
CTGCGCTCGGCCCTTCCGGCTGGCTGGTTTATTGCTGATAAATCTGGAGCCGGTGAGCGTGGGTCTCGCG
GTATCATTGCAGCACTGGGGCCAGATGGTAAGCCCTCCCGTATCGTAGTTATCTACACGACGGGGAGTCA
GGCAACTATGGATGAACGAAATAGACAGATCGCTGAGATAGGTGCCTCACTGATTAAGCATTGGTAACTG
TCAGACCAAGTTTACTCATATATACTTTAGATTGATTTAAAACTTCATTTTTAATTTAAAAGGATCTAGG
TGAAGATCCTTTTTGATAATCTCATGACCAAAATCCCTTAACGTGAGTTTTCGTTCCACTGAGCGTCAGA
CCCCGTAGAAAAGATCAAAGGATCTTCTTGAGATCCTTTTTTTCTGCGCGTAATCTGCTGCTTGCAAACA
AAAAAACCACCGCTACCAGCGGTGGTTTGTTTGCCGGATCAAGAGCTACCAACTCTTTTTCCGAAGGTAA
CTGGCTTCAGCAGAGCGCAGATACCAAATACTGTTCTTCTAGTGTAGCCGTAGTTAGGCCACCACTTCAA
GAACTCTGTAGCACCGCCTACATACCTCGCTCTGCTAATCCTGTTACCAGTGGCTGCTGCCAGTGGCGAT
AAGTCGTGTCTTACCGGGTTGGACTCAAGACGATAGTTACCGGATAAGGCGCAGCGGTCGGGCTGAACGG
GGGGTTCGTGCACACAGCCCAGCTTGGAGCGAACGACCTACACCGAACTGAGATACCTACAGCGTGAGCT
ATGAGAAAGCGCCACGCTTCCCGAAGGGAGAAAGGCGGACAGGTATCCGGTAAGCGGCAGGGTCGGAACA
GGAGAGCGCACGAGGGAGCTTCCAGGGGGAAACGCCTGGTATCTTTATAGTCCTGTCGGGTTTCGCCACC
TCTGACTTGAGCGTCGATTTTTGTGATGCTCGTCAGGGGGGCGGAGCCTATGGAAAAACGCCAGCAACGC
GGCCTTTTTACGGTTCCTGGCCTTTTGCTGGCCTTTTGCTCACATGTTCTTTCCTGCGTTATCCCCTGAT
TCTGTGGATAACCGTATTACCGCCTTTGAGTGAGCTGATACCGCTCGCCGCAGCCGAACGACCGAGCGCA
GCGAGTCAGTGAGCGAGGAAGCGGAAGAGCGCCCAATACGCAAACCGCCTCTCCCCGCGCGTTGGCCGAT
TCATTAATGCAGCTGGCACGACAGGTTTCCCGACTGGAAAGCGGGCAGTGAGCGCAACGCAATTAATGTG
AGTTAGCTCACTCATTAGGCACCCCAGGCTTTACACTTTATGCTTCCGGCTCGTATGTTGTGTGGAATTG
TGAGCGGATAACAATTTCACACAGGAAACAGCTATGACCATGATTACGCCAAGCGCGCAATTAACCCTCA
CTAAAGGGAACAAAAGCTGGAGCTGCAAGCTTAATGTAGTCTTATGCAATACTCTTGTAGTCTTGCAACA
TGGTAACGATGAGTTAGCAACATGCCTTACAAGGAGAGAAAAAGCACCGTGCATGCCGATTGGTGGAAGT
AAGGTGGTACGATCGTGCCTTATTAGGAAGGCAACAGACGGGTCTGACATGGATTGGACGAACCACTGAA
TTGCCGCATTGCAGAGATATTGTATTTAAGTGCCTAGCTCGATACATAAACGGGTCTCTCTGGTTAGACC
AGATCTGAGCCTGGGAGCTCTCTGGCTAACTAGGGAACCCACTGCTTAAGCCTCAATAAAGCTTGCCTTG
AGTGCTTCAAGTAGTGTGTGCCCGTCTGTTGTGTGACTCTGGTAACTAGAGATCCCTCAGACCCTTTTAG
TCAGTGTGGAAAATCTCTAGCAGTGGCGCCCGAACAGGGACTTGAAAGCGAAAGGGAAACCAGAGGAGCT
CTCTCGACGCAGGACTCGGCTTGCTGAAGCGCGCACGGCAAGAGGCGAGGGGCGGCGACTGGTGAGTACG
CCAAAAATTTTGACTAGCGGAGGCTAGAAGGAGAGAGATGGGTGCGAGAGCGTCAGTATTAAGCGGGGGA
GAATTAGATCGCGATGGGAAAAAATTCGGTTAAGGCCAGGGGGAAAGAAAAAATATAAATTAAAACATAT
AGTATGGGCAAGCAGGGAGCTAGAACGATTCGCAGTTAATCCTGGCCTGTTAGAAACATCAGAAGGCTGT
AGACAAATACTGGGACAGCTACAACCATCCCTTCAGACAGGATCAGAAGAACTTAGATCATTATATAATA
CAGTAGCAACCCTCTATTGTGTGCATCAAAGGATAGAGATAAAAGACACCAAGGAAGCTTTAGACAAGAT
AGAGGAAGAGCAAAACAAAAGTAAGACCACCGCACAGCAAGCGGCCGCTGATCTTCAGACCTGGAGGAGG
AGATATGAGGGACAATTGGAGAAGTGAATTATATAAATATAAAGTAGTAAAAATTGAACCATTAGGAGTA
GCACCCACCAAGGCAAAGAGAAGAGTGGTGCAGAGAGAAAAAAGAGCAGTGGGAATAGGAGCTTTGTTCC
TTGGGTTCTTGGGAGCAGCAGGAAGCACTATGGGCGCAGCGTCAATGACGCTGACGGTACAGGCCAGACA
ATTATTGTCTGGTATAGTGCAGCAGCAGAACAATTTGCTGAGGGCTATTGAGGCGCAACAGCATCTGTTG
CAACTCACAGTCTGGGGCATCAAGCAGCTCCAGGCAAGAATCCTGGCTGTGGAAAGATACCTAAAGGATC
AACAGCTCCTGGGGATTTGGGGTTGCTCTGGAAAACTCATTTGCACCACTGCTGTGCCTTGGAATGCTAG
TTGGAGTAATAAATCTCTGGAACAGATTTGGAATCACACGACCTGGATGGAGTGGGACAGAGAAATTAAC
AATTACACAAGCTTAATACACTCCTTAATTGAAGAATCGCAAAACCAGCAAGAAAAGAATGAACAAGAAT
TATTGGAATTAGATAAATGGGCAAGTTTGTGGAATTGGTTTAACATAACAAATTGGCTGTGGTATATAAA
ATTATTCATAATGATAGTAGGAGGCTTGGTAGGTTTAAGAATAGTTTTTGCTGTACTTTCTATAGTGAAT
AGAGTTAGGCAGGGATATTCACCATTATCGTTTCAGACCCACCTCCCAACCCCGAGGGGACCCAGAGAGG
GCCTATTTCCCATGATTCCTTCATATTTGCATATACGATACAAGGCTGTTAGAGAGATAATTAGAATTAA
TTTGACTGTAAACACAAAGATATTAGTACAAAATACGTGACGTAGAAAGTAATAATTTCTTGGGTAGTTT
GCAGTTTTAAAATTATGTTTTAAAATGGACTATCATATGCTTACCGTAACTTGAAAGTATTTCGATTTCT
TGGCTTTATATATCTTGTGGAAAGGACGAAACACCGCTTACTTACAGTGAATTCCCGTTTTAGAGCTAGA
AATAGCAAGTTAAAATAAGGCTAGTCCGTTATCAACTTGAAAAAGTGGCACCGAGTCGGTGCTTTTTTAA
GCTTGGCGTAACTAGATCTTGAGACAAATGGCAGTATTCATCCACAATTTTAAAAGAAAAGGGGGGATTG
GGGGGTACAGTGCAGGGGAAAGAATAGTAGACATAATAGCAACAGACATACAAACTAAAGAATTACAAAA
ACAAATTACAAAAATTCAAAATTTTCGGGTTTATTACAGGGACAGCAGAGATCCACTTTGGCGCCGGCTC
GAGGGGG
Features (pLannotate 1.2.2; 29 found; start..end, strand, type, name):
     14..80      +  CDS            small t antigen (fragment): SV40 (simian virus 40) small t antigen
    106..317     +  promoter       EF-1α core promoter: core promoter for human elongation factor EF-1α
    318..1256    +  intron         EF-1α intron A: intron upstream of the start codon of human EF-1α
   1278..1877    +  CDS            PuroR (fragment): puromycin N-acetyltransferase; pac from Streptomyces; confers resistance to puromycin
   1893..2481    +  misc_feature   WPRE: woodchuck hepatitis virus posttranscriptional regulatory element
   2532..2551    +  misc_feature   cPPT/CTS (fragment): central polypurine tract and central termination sequence of HIV-1
   2553..2786    +  LTR            3' LTR (ΔU3): self-inactivating 3' long terminal repeat (LTR) from HIV-1
   2864..2985    +  polyA_signal   SV40 poly(A) signal: SV40 polyadenylation signal
   3025..3160    +  rep_origin     SV40 ori: SV40 origin of replication
   3181..3199    -  promoter       T7 promoter: promoter for bacteriophage T7 RNA polymerase
   3207..3362    +  CDS            lacZα (fragment): LacZα fragment of β-galactosidase; lacZ fragment
   3367..3795    +  rep_origin     f1 ori (sequence partly withheld): f1 bacteriophage origin of replication; arrow indicates direction of (+) strand synthesis
   3848..3952    +  promoter       AmpR promoter: bla
   3953..4813    +  CDS            AmpR: β-lactamase; bla; confers resistance to ampicillin, carbenicillin, and related antibiotics
   4984..5572    +  rep_origin     ori: high-copy-number ColE1/pMB1/pBR322/pUC origin of replication
   5755..5847    +  CDS            lacI (fragment): lac repressor; lacI; The lac repressor binds to the lac operator to inhibit transcription in E. coli. This inhibition can be relieved by adding lactose or isopropyl-β-D-thiogalactopyranoside (IPTG).
   5860..5881    +  protein_bind   CAP binding site: CAP binding activates transcription in the presence of cAMP. E. coli catabolite activator protein
   5896..5926    +  promoter       lac promoter: promoter for the E. coli lac operon
   5934..5950    +  protein_bind   lac operator: The lac repressor binds to the lac operator to inhibit transcription in E. coli. This inhibition can be relieved by adding lactose or isopropyl-β-D-thiogalactopyranoside (IPTG). lac repressor encoded by lacI
   5995..6013    +  promoter       T3 promoter: promoter for bacteriophage T3 RNA polymerase
   6041..6267    +  promoter       RSV promoter: Rous sarcoma virus enhancer/promoter
   6268..6448    +  LTR            5' LTR (truncated): truncated 5' long terminal repeat (LTR) from HIV-1
   6495..6620    +  misc_feature   HIV-1 Ψ: packaging signal of human immunodeficiency virus type 1
   6604..6967    +  CDS            HIV-1 gag (fragment): gag protein from human immunodeficiency virus 1; gag
   7113..7346    +  misc_feature   RRE: The Rev response element (RRE) of HIV-1 allows for Rev-dependent mRNA export from the nucleus to the cytoplasm.
   7723..7749    +  CDS            Rev (fragment): human immunodeficiency virus 1 (HIV-1) Rev protein; rev; enhances nuclear export of unspliced and incompletely spliced viral mRNAs
   7753..7993    +  promoter       U6 promoter: RNA polymerase III promoter for human U6 snRNA
   8023..8098    +  misc_RNA       gRNA scaffold: guide RNA scaffold for the Streptococcus pyogenes CRISPR/Cas9 system
   8154..8271    +  misc_feature   cPPT/CTS: central polypurine tract and central termination sequence of HIV-1
