[The description below was written by a language model from this plasmid's Addgene catalogue record and pLannotate feature annotations shown in this document.]
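Description:
PAK3 gRNA (BRDN0001148181) is a third-generation lentiviral CRISPR guide plasmid built on the lentiGuide-Puro backbone and designed to deliver a single guide RNA against human PAK3, a p21-activated kinase gene. It is one clone from a human kinome gRNA collection. In bacteria it is maintained at high copy through a ColE1/pUC-type origin and selected with ampicillin via the β-lactamase gene. The backbone also carries an f1 origin, an SV40 origin and poly(A) signal, and remnants of lac, T7 and T3 cloning-vector elements.

The viral portion of the 8.3 kb plasmid starts with an RSV promoter fused to a truncated HIV-1 5' LTR, which makes genomic RNA production Tat-independent. This is followed by the Ψ packaging signal with a partial gag sequence, the Rev response element and a cPPT/CTS, and it ends in a self-inactivating ΔU3 3' LTR. Within this frame, a human U6 RNA polymerase III promoter drives the PAK3-specific spacer joined to the Streptococcus pyogenes Cas9 guide scaffold. The guide was designed against several PAK3 reference transcripts. A separate cassette uses the EF-1α core promoter with its intron A to express puromycin N-acetyltransferase, followed by a WPRE that enhances transcript expression, so transduced mammalian cells can be selected with puromycin.

The plasmid does not encode Cas9. It is meant to be packaged into lentivirus and used in cells that already express Cas9 or together with a companion Cas9 lentiviral vector, typically for knockout or loss-of-function studies of PAK3.
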