Addgene plasmid #75679: PAK3 gRNA (BRDN0001148181)
Purpose: 3rd generation lentiviral gRNA plasmid targeting human PAK3
Depositing lab: John Doench & David Root. Depositing organization: Broad Institute. Publication: Optimized sgRNA design to maximize activity and minimize off-target effects of CRISPR-Cas9. Doench JG, Fusi N, Sullender M, Hegde M, Vaimberg EW, Donovan KF, Smith I, Tothova Z, Wilen C, Orchard R, Virgin HW, Listgarten J, Root DE. Nat Biotechnol. 2016 Jan 18. doi: 10.1038/nbt.3437. PubMed 26780180.
Backbone
  Vector backbone: lentiGuide-Puro
  Backbone manufacturer: Zhang Lab (Addgene plasmid # 52963)
  Vector type: Mammalian Expression, Lentiviral, CRISPR
  Selectable markers: Puromycin
Growth in bacteria
  Bacterial resistance: Ampicillin, 100 μg/mL
  Growth temperature: 37°C
  Growth strain: DH5alpha
  Copy number: High Copy
Gene/Insert
  Gene/Insert name: PAK3 (alt names: PAK3; NM_001128166.1)
  gRNA/shRNA sequence: CTTACTTACAGTGAATTCCC
  Species: H. sapiens (human)
  Entrez Gene: PAK3 (a.k.a. ARA, MRX30, MRX47, OPHN3, PAK-3, PAK3beta, bPAK, beta-PAK)
  Promoter: hU6
  Cloning method: Unknown
  Sequencing primers: 5′ U6-F; 3′ pS2-R
Terms and licenses: Academic/Nonprofit Terms; Industry Terms: Not Available to Industry
Depositor comments: The gRNA was designed to target the following Genbank reference sequence(s): NM_001128166.1,NM_001128167.1,NM_001128168.1,NM_001128172.1,NM_001128173.1,NM_002578.3. Note that this plasmid does NOT contain Cas9. It should be used in conjunction with lentiCas9-Blast (Addgene #52962) or otherwise with cell lines already expressing Cas9. Browse the full kinome gRNA library at http://www.addgene.org/pooled-library/broadgpp-human-kinome/ or visit http://www.broadinstitute.org/rnai/public/ for detailed protocols and information.
How to cite: PAK3 gRNA (BRDN0001148181) was a gift from John Doench & David Root (Addgene plasmid # 75679 ; http://n2t.net/addgene:75679 ; RRID:Addgene_75679)
