>Addgene plasmid #75679 | PAK3 gRNA (BRDN0001148181) | depositor partial sequence | sequence record 143139 | Target Sequence
CTTACTTACAGTGAATTCCC
