>Addgene plasmid #75679 | PAK3 gRNA (BRDN0001148181) | addgene partial sequence | sequence record 184351 | hU6-F
CGTGACGTAGAAAGTAATAATTTCTTGGGTAGTTTGCAGTTTTAAAATTATGTTTTAAAATGGACTATCA
TATGCTTACCGTAACTTGAAAGTATTTCGATTTCTTGGCTTTATATATCTTGTGGAAAGGACGAAACACC
GCTTACTTACAGTGAATTCCCGTTTTAGAGCTAGAAATAGCAAGTTAAAATAAGGCTAGTCCGTTATCAA
CTTGAAAAAGTGGCACCGAGTCGGTGCTTTTTTAAGCTTGGCGTAACTAGATCTTGAGACAAATGGCAGT
ATTCATCCACAATTTTAAAAGAAAAGGGGGGATTGGGGGGTACAGTGCAGGGGAAAGAATAGTAGACATA
ATAGCAACAGACATACAAACTAAAGAATTACAAAAACAAATTACAAAAATTCAAAATTTTCGGGTTTATT
ACAGGGACAGCAGAGATCCACTTTGGCGCCGGCTCGAGGGGGCCCGGGTGCAAAGATGGATAAAGTTTTA
AACAGAGAGGAATCTTTGCAGCTAATGGACCTTCTAGGTCTTGAAAGGAGTGGGAATTGGCTCCGGTGCC
CGTCAGTGGG
